Addgene plasmid #64812: pIR190
Purpose: TCP4 expression in yeast
Depositing lab: Detlef Weigel. Depositing organization: Max Planck Institute for Developmental Biology. Publication: Coordination of flower maturation by a regulatory circuit of three microRNAs. Rubio-Somoza I, Weigel D. PLoS Genet. 2013 Mar;9(3):e1003374. doi: 10.1371/journal.pgen.1003374. Epub 2013 Mar 28. PGENETICS-D-12-01435 PubMed 23555288.
Backbone
  Vector backbone: pDEST22
Growth in bacteria
  Bacterial resistance: Ampicillin, 100 μg/mL
  Growth temperature: 37°C
  Growth strain: DH5alpha
  Copy number: Unknown
Gene/Insert
  Gene/Insert name: TCP4
  Species: A. thaliana (mustard weed)
  Entrez Gene: TCP4 (a.k.a. AT3G15030, MEE35, TCP family transcription factor 4, maternal effect embryo arrest 35)
  Tag / fusion protein: SV40 NLS (N terminal on backbone); GAL4 Activation Domain (N terminal on backbone)
Terms and licenses: Academic/Nonprofit Terms; Industry Terms: Not Available to Industry
How to cite: pIR190 was a gift from Detlef Weigel (Addgene plasmid # 64812 ; http://n2t.net/addgene:64812 ; RRID:Addgene_64812)
