[The description below was written by a language model from this plasmid's Addgene catalogue record and pLannotate feature annotations shown in this document.]
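Description:
pIR190 is a yeast expression plasmid built on the Gateway destination vector pDEST22, carrying the Arabidopsis thaliana TCP4 coding sequence (AT3G15030, also known as MEE35), a TCP-family transcription factor involved in shoot organ morphogenesis. It is an E. coli–yeast shuttle vector. In bacteria it replicates from a ColE1/pUC-type origin and is selected through the AmpR β-lactamase gene. In Saccharomyces cerevisiae it is maintained as a low-copy centromeric plasmid through a CEN6/ARS element and selected by the TRP1 auxotrophic marker under its own promoter. An f1 origin is also present, along with remnants of lac, lacZα, T3 and T7 elements inherited from the cloning backbone.

The expression cassette is driven by the constitutive yeast ADH1 promoter and closed by the ADH1 terminator. Downstream of the promoter lies the GAL4 activation domain, which according to the catalogue entry is accompanied by an SV40 nuclear localisation signal, although the NLS is not separately annotated in the feature table. TCP4 sits between attB1 and attB2 sites, showing that it was transferred into the destination vector by Gateway recombination. The result is an N-terminal NLS–GAL4 AD fusion to TCP4.

The stated purpose is simply TCP4 expression in yeast. This architecture corresponds to the "prey" configuration of a GAL4-based yeast two-hybrid system, in which interaction of the AD-fused protein with a DNA-binding-domain fusion partner reconstitutes a transcriptional activator and switches on reporter genes. The record does not name any interaction partners or reporter strains.
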