Features (pLannotate 1.2.2; 27 found; start..end, strand, type, name):
     81..102     +  protein_bind   CAP binding site: CAP binding activates transcription in the presence of cAMP. E. coli catabolite activator protein
    117..147     +  promoter       lac promoter: promoter for the E. coli lac operon
    155..171     +  protein_bind   lac operator: The lac repressor binds to the lac operator to inhibit transcription in E. coli. This inhibition can be relieved by adding lactose or isopropyl-β-D-thiogalactopyranoside (IPTG). lac repressor encoded by lacI
    216..234     +  promoter       T3 promoter: promoter for bacteriophage T3 RNA polymerase
    246..266     -  misc_feature   MCS (fragment): pBluescript multiple cloning site
    315..653     +  CDS            YO085_YEAST: Protein predicted: Swiss-Prot protein existence level 4. From Saccharomyces cerevisiae (strain ATCC 204508 / S288c) (Baker's yeast).
   1018..1722    +  promoter       ADH1 promoter: S. cerevisiae ADH1; promoter for alcohol dehydrogenase 1
   1764..2105    +  CDS            GAL4 activation domain: activation domain of the GAL4 transcriptional activator; Saccharomyces cerevisiae GAL4 (truncated)
   2121..2145    +  protein_bind   attB1: mutant version of attB; recombination site for the Gateway® BP reaction BP Clonase™
   2169..3428    +  CDS            TCP4: TCP4_ARATH - Also known as MEE35. Experimental evidence at protein level: Swiss-Prot protein existence level 1. Transcription factor playing a pivotal role in the control of morphogenesis of shoot organs by negatively regulating the expression of boundary-specific genes such as CUC genes, probably through the induction of miRNA (e.g. miR164) (PubMed:12931144, PubMed:17307931). Required during early steps of embryogenesis (PubMed:15634699). Participates in ovule develpment (PubMed:25378179). Activates LOX2 expression by binding to the 5'-GGACCA-3' motif found in its promoter (PubMed:18816164, P
   3461..3485    -  protein_bind   attB2: mutant version of attB; recombination site for the Gateway® BP reaction BP Clonase™
   3531..3552    -  misc_feature   MCS (fragment): pBluescript multiple cloning site
   3550..3681    +  CDS            ADH1 (fragment): ADH1_YEAST - Also known as ADC1. Experimental evidence at protein level: Swiss-Prot protein existence level 1. This isozyme preferentially catalyzes the conversion of primary unbranched alcohols to their corresponding aldehydes. Also shows activity toward secondary alcohols. From Saccharomyces cerevisiae (strain ATCC 204508 / S288c) (Baker's yeast).
   3685..3872    +  terminator     ADH1 terminator: S. cerevisiae ADH1; transcription terminator for the S. cerevisiae alcohol dehydrogenase 1 (ADH1) gene
   4025..4043    -  promoter       T7 promoter: promoter for bacteriophage T7 RNA polymerase
   4046..4203    +  CDS            lacZα (fragment): LacZα fragment of β-galactosidase; lacZ fragment
   4207..4635    +  rep_origin     f1 ori (sequence partly withheld): f1 bacteriophage origin of replication; arrow indicates direction of (+) strand synthesis
   4663..4714    -  misc_feature   bom (fragment): basis of mobility region from pBR322
   4765..5439    -  CDS            TRP1: phosphoribosylanthranilate isomerase, required for tryptophan biosynthesis; S. cerevisiae TRP1; yeast auxotrophic marker
   5440..5587    -  promoter       TRP1 promoter: S. cerevisiae TRP1
   5725..5774    -  misc_feature   bom (fragment): basis of mobility region from pBR322
   5876..5911    -  CDS            rop (fragment): Rop protein, which maintains plasmids at low copy number; rop
   5979..6482    -  misc_feature   CEN/ARS: S. cerevisiae CEN6 centromere fused to an autonomously replicating sequence
   6519..6623    +  promoter       AmpR promoter: bla
   6624..7484    +  CDS            AmpR: β-lactamase; bla; confers resistance to ampicillin, carbenicillin, and related antibiotics
   7655..8243    +  rep_origin     ori: high-copy-number ColE1/pMB1/pBR322/pUC origin of replication
   8426..68      +  CDS            lacI (fragment) (across the origin): lac repressor; lacI; The lac repressor binds to the lac operator to inhibit transcription in E. coli. This inhibition can be relieved by adding lactose or isopropyl-β-D-thiogalactopyranoside (IPTG).
>Addgene plasmid #64812 | pIR190 | depositor full sequence | sequence record 122735 | pIR190 sequence 8450 bps
CCCGCGCGTTGGCCGATTCATTAATGCAGCTGGCACGACAGGTTTCCCGACTGGAAAGCGGGCAGTGAGC
GCAACGCAATTAATGTGAGTTAGCTCACTCATTAGGCACCCCAGGCTTTACACTTTATGCTTCCGGCTCG
TATGTTGTGTGGAATTGTGAGCGGATAACAATTTCACACAGGAAACAGCTATGACCATGATTACGCCAAG
CTCGAAATTAACCCTCACTAAAGGGAACAAAAGCTGGTACCGGGCCCCCCCTCGAGATCCGGGATCGAAG
AAATGATGGTAAATGAAATAGGAAATCAAGGAGCATGAAGGCAAAAGACAAATATAAGGGTCGAACGAAA
AATAAAGTGAAAAGTGTTGATATGATGTATTTGGCTTTGCGGCGCCGAAAAAACGAGTTTACGCAATTGC
ACAATCATGCTGACTCTGTGGCGGACCCGCGCTCTTGCCGGCCCGGCGATAACGCTGGGCGTGAGGCTGT
GCCCGGCGGAGTTTTTTGCGCCTGCATTTTCCAAGGTTTACCCTGCGCTAAGGGGCGAGATTGGAGAAGC
AATAAGAATGCCGGTTGGGGTTGCGATGATGACGACCACGACAACTGGTGTCATTATTTAAGTTGCCGAA
AGAACCTGAGTGCATTTGCAACATGAGTATACTAGAAGAATGAGCCAAGACTTGCGAGACGCGAGTTTGC
CGGTGGTGCGAACAATAGAGCGACCATGACCTTGAAGGTGAGACGCGCATAACCGCTAGAGTACTTTGAA
GAGGAAACAGCAATAGGGTTGCTACCAGTATAAATAGACAGGTACATACAACACTGGAAATGGTTGTCTG
TTTGAGTACGCTTTCAATTCATTTGGGTGTGCACTTTATTATGTTACAATATGGAAGGGAACTTTACACT
TCTCCTATGCACATATATTAATTAAAGTCCAATGCTAGTAGAGAAGGGGGGTAACACCCCTCCGCGCTCT
TTTCCGATTTTTTTCTAAACCGTGGAATATTTCGGATATCCTTTTGTTGTTTCCGGGTGTACAATATGGA
CTTCCTCTTTTCTGGCAACCAAACCCATACATCGGGATTCCTATAATACCTTCGTTGGTCTCCCTAACAT
GTAGGTGGCGGAGGGGAGATATACAATAGAACAGATACCAGACAAGACATAATGGGCTAAACAAGACTAC
ACCAATTACACTGCCTCATTGATGGTGGTACATAACGAACTAATACTGTAGCCCTAGACTTGATAGCCAT
CATCATATCGAAGTTTCACTACCCTTTTTCCATTTGCCATCTATTGAAGTAATAATAGGCGCATGCAACT
TCTTTTCTTTTTTTTTCTTTTCTCTCTCCCCCGTTGTTGTCTCACCATATCCGCAATGACAAAAAAATGA
TGGAAGACACTAAAGGAAAAAATTAACGACAAAGACAGCACCAACAGATGTCGTTGTTCCAGAGCTGATG
AGGGGTATCTCGAAGCACACGAAACTTTTTCCTTCCTTCATTCACGCACACTACTCTCTAATGAGCAACG
GTATACGGCCTTCCTTCCAGTTACTTGAATTTGAAATAAAAAAAAGTTTGCTGTCTTGCTATCAAGTATA
AATAGACCTGCAATTATTAATCTTTTGTTTCCTCGTCATTGTTCTCGTTCCCTTTCTTCCTTGTTTCTTT
TTCTGCACAATATTTCAAGCTATACCAAGCATACAATCAACTCCAAGCTTATGCCCAAGAAGAAGCGGAA
GGTCTCGAGCGGCGCCAATTTTAATCAAAGTGGGAATATTGCTGATAGCTCATTGTCCTTCACTTTCACT
AACAGTAGCAACGGTCCGAACCTCATAACAACTCAAACAAATTCTCAAGCGCTTTCACAACCAATTGCCT
CCTCTAACGTTCATGATAACTTCATGAATAATGAAATCACGGCTAGTAAAATTGATGATGGTAATAATTC
AAAACCACTGTCACCTGGTTGGACGGACCAAACTGCGTATAACGCGTTTGGAATCACTACAGGGATGTTT
AATACCACTACAATGGATGATGTATATAACTATCTATTCGATGATGAAGATACCCCACCAAACCCAAAAA
AAGAGGGTGGGTCGAATCAAACAAGTTTGTACAAAAAAGCAGGCTCCGAATTCGCCCTTCCCGGATCCAT
GTCTGACGACCAATTCCATCACCCGCCGCCTCCTTCTTCAATGAGGCACCGTTCTACGTCGGATGCGGCG
GACGGCGGCTGCGGCGAGATTGTTGAGGTGCAAGGTGGTCACATTGTTCGGTCTACCGGAAGAAAAGACC
GCCACAGCAAAGTCTGCACGGCTAAAGGGCCACGTGACCGGCGCGTGAGACTCTCTGCTCACACGGCGAT
TCAGTTTTACGATGTTCAAGACAGGCTTGGTTTCGACCGACCTAGCAAAGCCGTTGATTGGCTTATCAAA
AAGGCTAAGACTTCCATTGACGAGCTCGCTGAGCTTCCTCCCTGGAATCCCGCCGATGCAATTCGCCTAG
CCGCTGCTAACGCTAAACCCAGAAGAACCACCGCCAAAACCCAAATCTCTCCGTCTCCGCCACCGCCGCA
ACAGCAACAACAACAACAACAGCTTCAGTTCGGTGTTGGCTTCAACGGAGGAGGAGCAGAGCATCCGAGT
AACAACGAGTCGAGTTTTCTCCCGCCGTCAATGGATTCAGATTCGATAGCTGACACTATAAAGTCGTTTT
TTCCGGTGATTGGCTCTTCAACGGAGGCTCCTTCGAATCATAACCTTATGCACAACTATCATCATCAGCA
TCCGCCGGATTTGCTTTCTCGAACTAATAGCCAAAACCAAGATCTCCGTCTCTCGCTGCAATCGTTCCCG
GATGGTCCACCGTCGCTTCTGCACCACCAACATCACCACCACACCTCTGCTTCCGCCTCCGAGCCTACTC
TGTTCTACGGACAGAGCAATCCGTTAGGGTTTGACACATCGAGTTGGGAGCAGCAGTCGTCGGAATTCGG
AAGGATTCAGAGACTAGTGGCTTGGAACAGCGGCGGTGGCGGCGGAGCAACCGATACAGGAAACGGAGGA
GGGTTTCTGTTCGCTCCTCCTACTCCTTCAACGACGTCGTTTCAGCCAGTTCTTGGCCAAAGCCAACAGC
TTTATTCTCAGAGGGGTCCCCTTCAGTCCAGTTACAGTCCCATGATCCGTGCTTGGTTTGATCCTCACCA
TCATCACCAATCCATCTCCACCGACGATCTCAACCACCACCATCACCTTCCTCCACCGGTTCACCAATCA
GCAATCCCCGGAATCGGATTCGCCTCAGGTGAATTCTCTTCGGGTTTTCGCATACCAGCACGGTTTCAGG
GCCAAGAAGAGGAGCAGCACGACGGTCTCACTCACAAGCCGTCCTCTGCTTCCTCTATTTCTCGCCATTG
AAAAGGCCCTGTCGACGAAGGGCGAATTCGACCCAGCTTTCTTGTACAAAGTGGTTTGATGGCCGCTAAG
TAAGTAAGACGTCGAGCTCTAAGTAAGTAACGGCCGCCACCGCGGTGGAGCTTTGGACTTCTTCGCCAGA
GGTTTGGTCAAGTCTCCAATCAAGGTTGTCGGCTTGTCTACCTTGCCAGAAATTTACGAAAAGATGGAAA
AGGGTCAAATCGTTGGTAGATACGTTGTTGACACTTCTAAATAAGCGAATTTCTTATGATTTATGATTTT
TATTATTAAATAAGTTATAAAAAAAATAAGTGTATACAAATTTTAAAGTGACTCTTAGGTTTTAAAACGA
AAATTCTTATTCTTGAGTAACTCTTTCCTGTAGGTCAGGTTGCTTTCTCAGGTATAGCATGAGGTCGCTC
TTATTGACCACACCTCTACCGGCATGCCGAGCAAATGCCTGCAAATCGCTCCCCATTTCACCCAATTGTA
GATATGCTAACTCCAGCAATGAGTTGATGAATCTCGGTGTGTATTTTATGTCCTCAGAGGACAACACCTG
TTGTAATCGTTCTTCCACACGGATCCCAATTCGCCCTATAGTGAGTCGTATTACAATTCACTGGCCGTCG
TTTTACAACGTCGTGACTGGGAAAACCCTGGCGTTACCCAACTTAATCGCCTTGCAGCACATCCCCCTTT
CGCCAGCTGGCGTAATAGCGAAGAGGCCCGCACCGATCGCCCTTCCCAACAGTTGCGCAGCCTGAATGGC
GAATGG
[124 nt withheld, positions 4207-4330]
C
[91 nt withheld, positions 4332-4422]
A
[49 nt withheld, positions 4424-4472]
CCTTTGACGTTGGAGTCCACGTTCTTT
[37 nt withheld, positions 4500-4536]
ACCCTATCTCGGTCTATTCTTTTGATTTATAAGGGATTTTGCCGATTTCGGCCTATTGGTTAAAAAATGA
GCTGATTTAACAAAAATTTAACGCGAATTTTAACAAAATATTAACGCTTACAATTTCCTGATGCGGTATT
TTCTCCTTACGCATCTGTGCGGTATTTCACACCGCATAGATCGGCAAGTGCACAAACAATACTTAAATAA
ATACTACTCAGTAATAACCTATTTCTTAGCATTTTTGACGAAATTTGCTATTTTGTTAGAGTCTTTTACA
CCATTTGTCTCCACACCTCCGCTTACATCAACACCAATAACGCCATTTAATCTAAGCGCATCACCAACAT
TTTCTGGCGTCAGTCCACCAGCTAACATAAAATGTAAGCTTTCGGGGCTCTCTTGCCTTCCAACCCAGTC
AGAAATCGAGTTCCAATCCAAAAGTTCACCTGTCCCACCTGCTTCTGAATCAAACAAGGGAATAAACGAA
TGAGGTTTCTGTGAAGCTGCACTGAGTAGTATGTTGCAGTCTTTTGGAAATACGAGTCTTTTAATAACTG
GCAAACCGAGGAACTCTTGGTATTCTTGCCACGACTCATCTCCATGCAGTTGGACGATATCAATGCCGTA
ATCATTGACCAGAGCCAAAACATCCTCCTTAGGTTGATTACGAAACACGCCAACCAAGTATTTCGGAGTG
CCTGAACTATTTTTATATGCTTTTACAAGACTTGAAATTTTCCTTGCAATAACCGGGTCAATTGTTCTCT
TTCTATTGGGCACACATATAATACCCAGCAAGTCAGCATCGGAATCTAGAGCACATTCTGCGGCCTCTGT
GCTCTGCAAGCCGCAAACTTTCACCAATGGACCAGAACTACCTGTGAAATTAATAACAGACATACTCCAA
GCTGCCTTTGTGTGCTTAATCACGTATACTCACGTGCTCAATAGTCACCAATGCCCTCCCTCTTGGCCCT
CTCCTTTTCTTTTTTCGACCGAATTAATTCTTAATCGGCAAAAAAAGAAAAGCTCCGGATCAAGATTGTA
CGTAAGGTGACAAGCTATTTTTCAATAAAGAATATCTTCCACTACTGCCATCTGGCGTCATAACTGCAAA
GTACACATATATTACGATGCTGTTCTATTAAATGCTTCCTATATTATATATATAGTAATGTCGTGATCTA
TGGTGCACTCTCAGTACAATCTGCTCTGATGCCGCATAGTTAAGCCAGCCCCGACACCCGCCAACACCCG
CTGACGCGCCCTGACGGGCTTGTCTGCTCCCGGCATCCGCTTACAGACAAGCTGTGACCGTCTCCGGGAG
CTGCATGTGTCAGAGGTTTTCACCGTCATCACCGAAACGCGCGAGACGAAAGGGCCTCGTGATACGCCTA
TTTTTATAGGTTAATGTCATGATAATAATGGTTTCTTAGACGGATCGCTTGCCTGTAACTTACACGCGCC
TCGTATCTTTTAATGATGGAATAATTTGGGAATTTACTCTGTGTTTATTTATTTTTATGTTTTGTATTTG
GATTTTAGAAAGTAAATAAAGAAGGTAGAAGAGTTACGGAATGAAGAAAAAAAAATAAACAAAGGTTTAA
AAAATTTCAACAAAAAGCGTACTTTACATATATATTTATTAGACAAGAAAAGCAGATTAAATAGATATAC
ATTCGATTAACGATAAGTAAAATGTAAAATCACAGGATTTTCGTGTGTGGTCTTCTACACAGACAAGATG
AAACAATTCGGCATTAATACCTGAGAGCAGGAAGAGCAAGATAAAAGGTAGTATTTGTTGGCGATCCCCC
TAGAGTCTTTTACATCTTCGGAAAACAAAAACTATTTTTTCTTTAATTTCTTTTTTTACTTTCTATTTTT
AATTTATATATTTATATTAAAAAATTTAAATTATAATTATTTTTATAGCACGTGATGAAAAGGACCCAGG
TGGCACTTTTCGGGGAAATGTGCGCGGAACCCCTATTTGTTTATTTTTCTAAATACATTCAAATATGTAT
CCGCTCATGAGACAATAACCCTGATAAATGCTTCAATAATATTGAAAAAGGAAGAGTATGAGTATTCAAC
ATTTCCGTGTCGCCCTTATTCCCTTTTTTGCGGCATTTTGCCTTCCTGTTTTTGCTCACCCAGAAACGCT
GGTGAAAGTAAAAGATGCTGAAGATCAGTTGGGTGCACGAGTGGGTTACATCGAACTGGATCTCAACAGC
GGTAAGATCCTTGAGAGTTTTCGCCCCGAAGAACGTTTTCCAATGATGAGCACTTTTAAAGTTCTGCTAT
GTGGCGCGGTATTATCCCGTATTGACGCCGGGCAAGAGCAACTCGGTCGCCGCATACACTATTCTCAGAA
TGACTTGGTTGAGTACTCACCAGTCACAGAAAAGCATCTTACGGATGGCATGACAGTAAGAGAATTATGC
AGTGCTGCCATAACCATGAGTGATAACACTGCGGCCAACTTACTTCTGACAACGATCGGAGGACCGAAGG
AGCTAACCGCTTTTTTGCACAACATGGGGGATCATGTAACTCGCCTTGATCGTTGGGAACCGGAGCTGAA
TGAAGCCATACCAAACGACGAGCGTGACACCACGATGCCTGTAGCAATGGCAACAACGTTGCGCAAACTA
TTAACTGGCGAACTACTTACTCTAGCTTCCCGGCAACAATTAATAGACTGGATGGAGGCGGATAAAGTTG
CAGGACCACTTCTGCGCTCGGCCCTTCCGGCTGGCTGGTTTATTGCTGATAAATCTGGAGCCGGTGAGCG
TGGGTCTCGCGGTATCATTGCAGCACTGGGGCCAGATGGTAAGCCCTCCCGTATCGTAGTTATCTACACG
ACGGGGAGTCAGGCAACTATGGATGAACGAAATAGACAGATCGCTGAGATAGGTGCCTCACTGATTAAGC
ATTGGTAACTGTCAGACCAAGTTTACTCATATATACTTTAGATTGATTTAAAACTTCATTTTTAATTTAA
AAGGATCTAGGTGAAGATCCTTTTTGATAATCTCATGACCAAAATCCCTTAACGTGAGTTTTCGTTCCAC
TGAGCGTCAGACCCCGTAGAAAAGATCAAAGGATCTTCTTGAGATCCTTTTTTTCTGCGCGTAATCTGCT
GCTTGCAAACAAAAAAACCACCGCTACCAGCGGTGGTTTGTTTGCCGGATCAAGAGCTACCAACTCTTTT
TCCGAAGGTAACTGGCTTCAGCAGAGCGCAGATACCAAATACTGTTCTTCTAGTGTAGCCGTAGTTAGGC
CACCACTTCAAGAACTCTGTAGCACCGCCTACATACCTCGCTCTGCTAATCCTGTTACCAGTGGCTGCTG
CCAGTGGCGATAAGTCGTGTCTTACCGGGTTGGACTCAAGACGATAGTTACCGGATAAGGCGCAGCGGTC
GGGCTGAACGGGGGGTTCGTGCACACAGCCCAGCTTGGAGCGAACGACCTACACCGAACTGAGATACCTA
CAGCGTGAGCTATGAGAAAGCGCCACGCTTCCCGAAGGGAGAAAGGCGGACAGGTATCCGGTAAGCGGCA
GGGTCGGAACAGGAGAGCGCACGAGGGAGCTTCCAGGGGGAAACGCCTGGTATCTTTATAGTCCTGTCGG
GTTTCGCCACCTCTGACTTGAGCGTCGATTTTTGTGATGCTCGTCAGGGGGGCGGAGCCTATGGAAAAAC
GCCAGCAACGCGGCCTTTTTACGGTTCCTGGCCTTTTGCTGGCCTTTTGCTCACATGTTCTTTCCTGCGT
TATCCCCTGATTCTGTGGATAACCGTATTACCGCCTTTGAGTGAGCTGATACCGCTCGCCGCAGCCGAAC
GACCGAGCGCAGCGAGTCAGTGAGCGAGGAAGCGGAAGAGCGCCCAATACGCAAACCGCCTCTC
