>Addgene plasmid #64812 | pIR190 | addgene partial sequence | sequence record 122731 | yADH1-F 5'-ATACGGCCTTCCTTCCAGTT-3'
AAAGTTTGCTGTCTTGCTATCAAGTATAAATAGACCTGCAATTATTAATCTTTTGTTTCCTCGTCATTGT
TCTCGTTCCCTTTCTTCCTTGTTTCTTTTTCTGCACAATATTTCAAGCTATACCAAGCATACAATCAACT
CCAAGCTTATGCCCAAGAAGAAGCGGAAGGTCTCGAGCGGCGCCAATTTTAATCAAAGTGGGAATATTGC
TGATAGCTCATTGTCCTTCACTTTCACTAACAGTAGCAACGGTCCGAACCTCATAACAACTCAAACAAAT
TCTCAAGCGCTTTCACAACCAATTGCCTCCTCTAACGTTCATGATAACTTCATGAATAATGAAATCACGG
CTAGTAAAATTGATGATGGTAATAATTCAAAACCACTGTCACCTGGTTGGACGGACCAAACTGCGTATAA
CGCGTTTGGAATCACTACAGGGATGTTTAATACCACTACAATGGATGATGTATATAACTATCTATTCGAT
GATGAAGATACCCCACCAAACCCAAAAAAAGAGGGTGGGTCGAATCAAACAAGTTTGTACAAAAAAGCAG
GCTCCGAATTCGCCCTTCCCGGATCCATGTCTGACGACCAATTCCATCACCCGCCGCCTCCTTCTTCAAT
GAGGCACCGTTCTACGTCGGATGCGGCGGACGGCGGCTGCGGCGAGATTGTTGAGGTGCAAGGTGGTCAC
ATTGTTCGGTCTACCGGAAGAAAAGACCGCCACAGCAAAGTCTGCACGGCTAAAGGGCCACGTGACCGGC
GCGTGAGACTCTCTGCTCACACGGCGATTCAGTTTTACGATGTTCAAGACAGGCTTGGTTTCGACCGACC
TAGCAAAGCCGTTGATTGGCTTATCAAAAAGGCTAAGACTTCCATTGACGAGCTCGCTGAGCTTCCTCCC
TGGAATCCCGCCGATGCAATTCGCCTAGCCGCTGCTAACGCTAAACCCAGAAGAACCACCGCCAAAACCC
AAATCTCTCCGTCTCCGCCACCGCCGCAACAGCAACAACAACAACAACAGCTTCAGTTCGGTGTTGGCTT
CAACGGAGGAGGAGC
