>Addgene plasmid #64812 | pIR190 | addgene partial sequence | sequence record 122734 | pJG4_5_rev 5'-GGAGACTTGACCAAACCTCTGGCG-3'
AAGCTCCACCGCGGTGGCGGCCGTTACTTACTTAGAGCTCGACGTCTTACTTACTTAGCGGCCATCAAAC
CACTTTGTACAAGAAAGCTGGGTCGAATTCGCCCTTCGTCGACAGGGCCTTTTCAATGGCGAGAAATAGA
GGAAGCAGAGGACGGCTTGTGAGTGAGACCGTCGTGCTGCTCCTCTTCTTGGCCCTGAAACCGTGCTGGT
ATGCGAAAACCCGAAGAGAATTCACCTGAGGCGAATCCGATTCCGGGGATTGCTGATTGGTGAACCGGTG
GAGGAAGGTGATGGTGGTGGTTGAGATCGTCGGTGGAGATGGATTGGTGATGATGGTGAGGATCAAACCA
AGCACGGATCATGGGACTGTAACTGGACTGAAGGGGACCCCTCTGAGAATAAAGCTGTTGGCTTTGGCCA
AGAACTGGCTGAAACGACGTCGTTGAAGGAGTAGGAGGAGCGAACAGAAACCCTCCTCCGTTTCCTGTAT
CGGTTGCTCCGCCGCCACCGCCGCTGTTCCAAGCCACTAGTCTCTGAATCCTTCCGAATTCCGACGACTG
CTGCTCCCAACTCGATGTGTCAAACCCTAACGGATTGCTCTGTCCGTAGAACAGAGTAGGCTCGGAGGCG
GAAGCAGAGGTGTGGTGGTGATGTTGGTGGTGCAGAAGCGACGGTGGACCATCCGGGAACGATTGCAGCG
AGAGACGGAGATCTTGGTTTTGGCTATTAGTTCGAGAAAGCAAATCCGGCGGATGCTGATGATGATAGTT
GTGCATAAGGTTATGATTCGAAGGAGCCTCCGTTGAAGAGCCAATCACCGGAAAAAACGACTTTATAGTG
TCAGCTATCGAATCTGAATCCATTGACGGCGGGAGAAAACTCGACTCGTTGTTACTCGGATGCTCTGCTC
CTCCTCCGTTGAAGCCAACACCGAACTGAAGCTGTTGTTGTTGTTGTTGCTGTTGCGGCGGTGGCGGAGA
CGGA
